>Addgene plasmid #38181 | Abr DH domain pGEX | addgene partial sequence | sequence record 54224 | pGEX3
GGGGGATGGAAACACCAGGTCGGCCAGGGGGATGTACCACTTACAGTCATACTGCTGGTGCTTCCCTGCA
GAGGTCTTCTTCAGCTTGGCACACAGTAGGACATCTGTAAAGAGGAAGACGTGCCGCAGCTTCCGGGAGC
TCTCTGACACTTCCACCAGGAAGCCGTCCTTCACCAGCTGTCGCGTCTCCCCCTTGGGCGTTGTCACTGC
AGTCCGGCGGGGGTCGATGTCCTCGTTGATGCTGGACAGGAAGTTCTGGGAGATGCGGAGGGCATCCTGC
AGCAGCGGGTAGTCGGGGTGGTCCACAGGTGTGTGCTTCAGCAGGTCGTGTAGGACTAGGGTGCTCCGAG
TGACCCGGTCAATGGGCTTGTAGAGCAGAGCTTCCATGGTGACAGACGTGTGGCTGTCCTTGGAGTCCTT
GGGACCTTTCACTTTGAGTTCCTCTGAGATCTTCTGGAACTGGTTGTTGGACTGGCTGCACTTCTCAGCT
GTCTCCAGAGCGACTTTATAGTTATCGACAAACGCTTTGTACACACCGAGCTGGCTGGCCAGCTTCTGGA
AGAGGTGGCCCATGGTGACCTGGCTGTCCCACTGTTGCACCTTGGGGCACAGGTTGTCATAGAACTCCTT
GTGGATCTCATAGATGTCCTGGATCTTGTAGAAGATGGTCTCGATCTGCTGGATGGTGAGCACGGGCTGG
GAGGTGGTGGCGGTGGCCTTCAGGGGTTTCATGGGCAGCAACAGGGCTTCCAGCTGGTTAATGTAGATCC
ACGACCTTCGATCAGATCCGAATTTTGGAGGATGGTCGCCACCACCAAACGTGGCTTGCCA
