[The description below was written by a language model from this plasmid's Addgene catalogue record.]
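Description:
Abr DH domain pGEX is a bacterial expression plasmid built on the pGEX 3X backbone, with a total size of about 5.8 kb, of which roughly 5 kb is vector. It is maintained as a high-copy plasmid under ampicillin selection, and the record lists Rosetta as the growth strain, an E. coli expression host that supplies rare-codon tRNAs and so suits production of a human protein. The record gives no feature table. The promoter and origin are therefore not stated explicitly, though pGEX-series vectors generally drive GST fusions from an IPTG-inducible tac promoter, and the 3X version places a Factor Xa cleavage site between GST and the insert.

The payload is an 837 bp fragment of human ABR (also known as MDB) encoding the Dbl-homology (DH) domain, the region associated with guanine nucleotide exchange factor activity toward Rho-family GTPases. It is fused in frame downstream of an N-terminal glutathione S-transferase tag. According to the depositor notes, the insert was assembled by a four-way ligation of three adjoining restriction fragments into the BamHI and EcoRI sites of the vector. Joining a BglII end to BamHI destroyed the 5′ site, while the polylinker-derived EcoRI site at the 3′ end was retained. The fragment corresponds approximately to nucleotides 232 to 1069 of the reference ABR transcript.

The construct is suited to producing recombinant GST-tagged Abr DH domain in bacteria, with purification on glutathione resin for biochemical or binding studies. The associated publication concerns the roles of Abr and Bcr in murine macrophage function, but the record does not state the specific experimental use.
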