Addgene plasmid #38181: Abr DH domain pGEX
Depositing lab: Nora Heisterkamp. Depositing organization: Children's Hospital Los Angeles. Publication: Abr and Bcr, two homologous Rac GTPase-activating proteins, control multiple cellular functions of murine macrophages. Cho YJ, Cunnick JM, Yi SJ, Kaartinen V, Groffen J, Heisterkamp N. Mol Cell Biol. 2007 Feb;27(3):899-911. Epub 2006 Nov 20. 10.1128/MCB.00756-06 PubMed 17116687.
Backbone
  Vector backbone: pGEX 3X
  Backbone size w/o insert (bp): 5000
  Total vector size (bp): 5837
  Vector type: Bacterial Expression
Growth in bacteria
  Bacterial resistance: Ampicillin, 100 μg/mL
  Growth temperature: 37°C
  Growth strain: Rosetta
  Copy number: High Copy
Gene/Insert
  Gene/Insert name: ABR DH domain
  Species: H. sapiens (human)
  Insert size (bp): 837
  Mutation: ABR DH domain
  GenBank ID: NM_001083.2
  Entrez Gene: ABR (a.k.a. MDB)
  Tag / fusion protein: GST (N terminal on insert)
  Cloning method: Restriction Enzyme; 5′ cloning site Bam HI (destroyed during cloning); 3′ cloning site EcoRI (not destroyed)
  Sequencing primers: 5′ GST-F; 3′ pGEX3
Terms and licenses: Academic/Nonprofit Terms; Industry Terms: Not Available to Industry
Depositor comments: Constructed by Vesa Kaartinen. 4-way ligation 0.19 kb Bgl II-BstEII + 0.4 kb BstEII-SstI + 0.2 kb SstI-EcoRI (EcoRI site is polylinker-derived) into pGEX3x BamHI x EcoRI. N-terminus start: SEEIY (contains Bgl II) to KIKISQ (contains Bgl II) C-terminal. This corresponds approximately to nucleotides 232-1069 in NM_001083.2.
How to cite: Abr DH domain pGEX was a gift from Nora Heisterkamp (Addgene plasmid # 38181 ; http://n2t.net/addgene:38181 ; RRID:Addgene_38181)
